Addgene plasmid #47917: pSL1180-HR-PUbECFP
Purpose: Donor plasmid for homologous recombination that expresses ECFP consitutively using the Aedes aegypti polyubiquitin (PUb) promoter.
Depositing lab: Leslie Vosshall. Depositing organization: Rockefeller University.
Backbone
  Vector backbone: pSL1180
  Backbone size w/o insert (bp): 5066
  Total vector size (bp): 5825
  Modifications to backbone: Includes Aedes aegypti polyubiquitin (PUb) promoter and SV40 polyadenylation sequence.
  Vector type: Insect Expression
Growth in bacteria
  Bacterial resistance: Ampicillin, 100 μg/mL
  Growth temperature: 37°C
  Growth strain: Top10
  Copy number: High Copy
Gene/Insert
  Gene/Insert name: ECFP (alt name: Enhanced Cyan Fluorescent Protein)
  Species: Aequorea victoria
  Insert size (bp): 759
  Promoter: Aedes aegypti polyubiquitin (PUb)
  Tag / fusion protein: NLS (C terminal on insert)
  Cloning method: Ligation Independent Cloning
  Sequencing primers: 5′ M13_reverse_primer; 3′ M13_forward20_primer
Resource information
  A portion of this plasmid was derived from a plasmid made by: Aedes aegypti PUb promoter used in pSL1180-HR-PUbECFP was PCR-amplified from pMos-3xP3DsRed-PUb-EGFP-attP (a kind gift of Dr Zach Adelman, Virginia Tech). Anderson et al. (2010) Validation of novel promoter sequences derived from two endogenous ubiquitin genes in transgenic Aedes aegypti. Insect Mol Biol. 19:441-9.
Terms and licenses: Academic/Nonprofit Terms; Industry Terms: Not Available to Industry
Depositor comments: Constructed by Dr Conor McMeniman, Vosshall lab.
How to cite: pSL1180-HR-PUbECFP was a gift from Leslie Vosshall (Addgene plasmid # 47917 ; http://n2t.net/addgene:47917 ; RRID:Addgene_47917)
