[The description below was written by a language model from this plasmid's Addgene catalogue record and pLannotate feature annotations shown in this document.]
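Description:
pSL1180-HR-PUbECFP is a 5.8 kb insect expression plasmid built on the pSL1180 cloning vector and intended as a donor template for homologous recombination in the mosquito Aedes aegypti. It is propagated in E. coli as a high-copy plasmid from a ColE1/pUC-type origin and selected with ampicillin through the bla (AmpR) gene and its own promoter. The backbone also carries an M13 phage origin for single-stranded DNA production. Remnants of the lac region (a lacI fragment, CAP site, lac promoter/operator and a lacZα fragment) flank the cloning region, alongside small bom and rop fragments left over from the vector's pBR322 ancestry.

The payload is a constitutive fluorescent marker cassette, which lies on the reverse strand relative to the lac promoter. The Aedes aegypti polyubiquitin (PUb) promoter drives ECFP, the enhanced cyan variant of Aequorea victoria GFP, fused at its C terminus to a nuclear localisation signal, and the transcript is terminated by an SV40 polyadenylation signal. The short "large T antigen" fragment annotated just downstream of ECFP most likely corresponds to the SV40-derived NLS and adjoining sequence. The PUb promoter is not picked up by the automated annotation, but the unannotated stretch of about 1.6 kb upstream of ECFP is where it would be expected to sit.

The record does not list any homology arms. This suggests the plasmid serves as a base vector into which locus-specific arms are cloned on either side of the PUb-ECFP cassette, although this is not stated explicitly. Once integrated at a targeted locus, the broadly expressed nuclear cyan fluorescence would provide a visible marker for identifying and tracking recombinant mosquitoes.
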