Features (pLannotate 1.2.2; 15 found; start..end, strand, type, name):
      1..93      +  CDS            lacI (fragment): lac repressor; lacI; The lac repressor binds to the lac operator to inhibit transcription in E. coli. This inhibition can be relieved by adding lactose or isopropyl-β-D-thiogalactopyranoside (IPTG).
    106..127     +  protein_bind   CAP binding site: CAP binding activates transcription in the presence of cAMP. E. coli catabolite activator protein
    142..172     +  promoter       lac promoter: promoter for the E. coli lac operon
    180..196     +  protein_bind   lac operator: The lac repressor binds to the lac operator to inhibit transcription in E. coli. This inhibition can be relieved by adding lactose or isopropyl-β-D-thiogalactopyranoside (IPTG). lac repressor encoded by lacI
    289..423     -  polyA_signal   SV40 poly(A) signal: SV40 polyadenylation signal
    446..530     -  CDS            large T antigen (fragment): large T antigen from SV40 (simian virus 40)
    594..1310    -  CDS            ECFP: ECFP is a basic (constitutively fluorescent) cyan fluorescent protein published in 1996, derived from Aequorea victoria. It has low acid sensitivity.
   2952..3106    +  CDS            lacZα (fragment): LacZα fragment of β-galactosidase; lacZ fragment
   3112..3163    -  misc_feature   bom (fragment): basis of mobility region from pBR322
   3182..3562    +  rep_origin     M13 ori (sequence partly withheld): M13 bacteriophage origin of replication; arrow indicates direction of (+) strand synthesis
   3638..3687    -  misc_feature   bom (fragment): basis of mobility region from pBR322
   3789..3824    -  CDS            rop (fragment): Rop protein, which maintains plasmids at low copy number; rop
   3919..4023    +  promoter       AmpR promoter: bla
   4024..4884    +  CDS            AmpR: β-lactamase; bla; confers resistance to ampicillin, carbenicillin, and related antibiotics
   5055..5643    +  rep_origin     ori: high-copy-number ColE1/pMB1/pBR322/pUC origin of replication
>Addgene plasmid #47917 | pSL1180-HR-PUbECFP | depositor full sequence | sequence record 68604 | pSL1180-HR-PUbECFP sequence 5825 bps
GCGCCCAATACGCAAACCGCCTCTCCCCGCGCGTTGGCCGATTCATTAATGCAGCTGGCACGACAGGTTT
CCCGACTGGAAAGCGGGCAGTGAGCGCAACGCAATTAATGTGAGTTAGCTCACTCATTAGGCACCCCAGG
CTTTACACTTTATGCTTCCGGCTCGTATGTTGTGTGGAATTGTGAGCGGATAACAATTTCACACAGGAAA
CAGCTATGACCATGATTACGAATTCGAATGGCCATGGGACGTCGACCTGAGGTAATTATAACCCGGGCCC
TATATATGGATCCAGACATGATAAGATACATTGATGAGTTTGGACAAACCACAACTAGAATGCAGTGAAA
AAAATGCTTTATTTGTGAAATTTGTGATGCTATTGCTTTATTTGTAACCATTATAAGCTGCAATAAACAA
GTTAACAACAACAATTGCATTCATTTTATGTTTCAGGTTCAGGGGGAGGTGTGGGAGGTTTTTTAAAGCA
AGTAAAACCTCTACAAATGTGGTATGGCTGATTATGATCAGTTATCTAGATCCGGTGGATCTTACGGGTC
CTCCACCTTCCGCTTTTTCTTGGGTCGAGATCTCTTGTACAGCTCGTCCATGCCGAGAGTGATCCCGGCG
GCGGTCACGAACTCCAGCAGGACCATGTGATCGCGCTTCTCGTTGGGGTCTTTGCTCAGGGCGGACTGGG
TGCTCAGGTAGTGGTTGTCGGGCAGCAGCACGGGGCCGTCGCCGATGGGGGTGTTCTGCTGGTAGTGGTC
GGCGAGCTGCACGCTGCCGTCCTCGATGTTGTGGCGGATCTTGAAGTTGGCCTTGATGCCGTTCTTCTGC
TTGTCGGCGGTGATATAGACGTTGTGGCTGATGTAGTTGTACTCCAGCTTGTGCCCCAGGATGTTGCCGT
CCTCCTTGAAGTCGATGCCCTTCAGCTCGATGCGGTTCACCAGGGTGTCGCCCTCGAACTTCACCTCGGC
GCGGGTCTTGTAGTTGCCGTCGTCCTTGAAGAAGATGGTGCGCTCCTGGACGTAGCCTTCGGGCATGGCG
GACTTGAAGAAGTCGTGCTGCTTCATGTGGTCGGGGTAGCGGCTGAAGCACTGCACGCCCCAGGTCAGGG
TGGTCACGAGGGTGGGCCAGGGCACGGGCAGCTTGCCGGTGGTGCAGATGAACTTCAGGGTCAGCTTGCC
GTAGGTGGCATCGCCCTCGCCCTCGCCGGACACGCTGAACTTGTGGCCGTTTACGTCGCCGTCCAGCTCG
ACCAGGATGGGCACCACCCCGGTGAACAGCTCCTCGCCCTTGCTCACCATGCTAGCGTTGAAATCTCTGT
TGAGCAGAAAAAGAAACGAGGAAACGCTTGAGTAATTGGTTGTGAAATGCAAACTCTCATTTGATATTGA
TTCATTGCCTTTGGCTTCGAGCACGACACGACAGGTTTTAAACTTGTTTTGCTTTGTCTGCGTTTGCAGT
CGCAGGCCAAGTGAAAAATATACACTTGAAGGTGATGACGTCACAACAACGCCCTACTTTTAAGTGAAAA
ATTAACTTGTTTTCGACTTTGAACTACGTAGTTTTGAAATTGCGTATCTTCAAGTTTTCACGATTTCCTC
AAGGTTTTTCTCGATATGTGTTAATATTACCTTAATGGGTAATTACCATCAAAATATTTATTTTAGATAT
GTGACGGAGCAAATACGTTATTCTTATTATTCTAGAAATTTAATTCAATTAGTAGCGATGATTCAACGAA
ATATGATTATCGCTGTGAATCACAATTGGGTTTTATCAATGATGATGAAACTGCGTTGCAAATTTTCACT
AATCACTCAAAGCTCAATAGTCGCCATCTTGGAAAATAGTTTGCTCATTCAAAGACAAAGGAATCATTCA
CCAAACTAGTTTTCGCTCATAGCTATAATTTCATCAATTAATTTACCTACCTTCACTAGAAGATTCCCTT
CACCGAAATGCACTTTCACCAATTTAATAGTAATTGTCCTTTGAATAAAGCTTTGTTCACTCTGAAATTT
TCTCCTCTGGCTAATTGGATCACTCTTTTTCACTAGAGACTTCACTTCACTTGCACTGGCACTGCTTACT
TGGGCCGCGTAATGTTCACTCCACTAGGAAACGTATTCGATTGAGCTGGTTTCGCCTTTGCAGGGGCGTT
TTATAGACACTGTCGTAGTGGTGGTTGTACTTCTAGAAAATTTCAGCAATACATTCATACATATACCTCT
GTTCGGTTGGATGGCTCTATATCGATCGAATATGGGTACCATCCCTGTGTCTGAATGGACAGCAAAACGT
GCTTGTGTCTGTTAGTCGTTCATTCTGTACCTTGAACGATGCAGTTCAACTTCTGGCAAAGACGTCAATG
TACCTACCCTTCGTGTATATGGCATAGAGAGGAAGATGTGCGAATGCCTTTTTCGATAGAGAAAGGATTT
CCTGATTTGATCGACAATTTCGGTAGCTAATCTTAGCTTCGAATGTAATCTGATAACCAAATCCAGAGAA
AAATCAGTAATTTGGGAATTTCACTTGAATCATTCTAATTGCATCATTTGCTGTATTAGTGCAGTCAGCA
AGTGACGTCAACCCTTCTAAATCGATATACTTCTGGGAAGCTTTCTTTCTTGTCTGGCTCAGCTGGTGCC
AAGGCAAATTATAATTGGATTCAATGCACAAGCTACATGTAAAGATAGCTAGCATGCGCAAATTTAAAGC
GCTGATATCAGCGCTTTAAATTTGCGCATGCTAGCTATAGTTCTAGAGGTACCGGTTGTTAACGTTAGCC
GGCTACGTATACTCCGGAATATTAATAGGCCTAGGATGCATATGGCGGCCGCCTGCAGCTGGCGCCATCG
ATACGCGTACGTCGCGACCGCGGACATGTACAGAGCTCGAGAAGTACTAGTGGCCACGTGGGCCGTGCAC
CTTAAGCTTGGCACTGGCCGTCGTTTTACAACGTCGTGACTGGGAAAACCCTGGCGTTACCCAACTTAAT
CGCCTTGCAGCACATCCCCCTTTCGCCAGCTGGCGTAATAGCGAAGAGGCCCGCACCGATCGCCCTTCCC
AACAGTTGCGCAGCCTGAATGGCGAATGGCGCCTGATGCGGTATTTTCTCCTTACGCATCTGTGCGGTAT
TTCACACCGCATA
[142 nt withheld, positions 3164-3305]
C
[141 nt withheld, positions 3307-3447]
CCTTTGACGTTGGAGTCCACGTTCTTT
[37 nt withheld, positions 3475-3511]
ACCCTATCTCGGGCTATTCTTTTGATTTATAAGGGATTTTGCCGATTTCGGCCTATTGGTTAAAAAATGA
GCTGATTTAACAAAAATTTAACGCGAATTTTAACAAAATATTAACGTTTACAATTTTATGGTGCACTCTC
AGTACAATCTGCTCTGATGCCGCATAGTTAAGCCAGCCCCGACACCCGCCAACACCCGCTGACGCGCCCT
GACGGGCTTGTCTGCTCCCGGCATCCGCTTACAGACAAGCTGTGACCGTCTCCGGGAGCTGCATGTGTCA
GAGGTTTTCACCGTCATCACCGAAACGCGCGAGACGAAAGGGCCTCGTGATACGCCTATTTTTATAGGTT
AATGTCATGATAATAATGGTTTCTTAGACGTCAGGTGGCACTTTTCGGGGAAATGTGCGCGGAACCCCTA
TTTGTTTATTTTTCTAAATACATTCAAATATGTATCCGCTCATGAGACAATAACCCTGATAAATGCTTCA
ATAATATTGAAAAAGGAAGAGTATGAGTATTCAACATTTCCGTGTCGCCCTTATTCCCTTTTTTGCGGCA
TTTTGCCTTCCTGTTTTTGCTCACCCAGAAACGCTGGTGAAAGTAAAAGATGCTGAAGATCAGTTGGGTG
CACGAGTGGGTTACATCGAACTGGATCTCAACAGCGGTAAGATCCTTGAGAGTTTTCGCCCCGAAGAACG
TTTTCCAATGATGAGCACTTTTAAAGTTCTGCTATGTGGCGCGGTATTATCCCGTATTGACGCCGGGCAA
GAGCAACTCGGTCGCCGCATACACTATTCTCAGAATGACTTGGTTGAGTACTCACCAGTCACAGAAAAGC
ATCTTACGGATGGCATGACAGTAAGAGAATTATGCAGTGCTGCCATAACCATGAGTGATAACACTGCGGC
CAACTTACTTCTGACAACGATCGGAGGACCGAAGGAGCTAACCGCTTTTTTGCACAACATGGGGGATCAT
GTAACTCGCCTTGATCGTTGGGAACCGGAGCTGAATGAAGCCATACCAAACGACGAGCGTGACACCACGA
TGCCTGTAGCAATGGCAACAACGTTGCGCAAACTATTAACTGGCGAACTACTTACTCTAGCTTCCCGGCA
ACAATTAATAGACTGGATGGAGGCGGATAAAGTTGCAGGACCACTTCTGCGCTCGGCCCTTCCGGCTGGC
TGGTTTATTGCTGATAAATCTGGAGCCGGTGAGCGTGGGTCTCGCGGTATCATTGCAGCACTGGGGCCAG
ATGGTAAGCCCTCCCGTATCGTAGTTATCTACACGACGGGGAGTCAGGCAACTATGGATGAACGAAATAG
ACAGATCGCTGAGATAGGTGCCTCACTGATTAAGCATTGGTAACTGTCAGACCAAGTTTACTCATATATA
CTTTAGATTGATTTAAAACTTCATTTTTAATTTAAAAGGATCTAGGTGAAGATCCTTTTTGATAATCTCA
TGACCAAAATCCCTTAACGTGAGTTTTCGTTCCACTGAGCGTCAGACCCCGTAGAAAAGATCAAAGGATC
TTCTTGAGATCCTTTTTTTCTGCGCGTAATCTGCTGCTTGCAAACAAAAAAACCACCGCTACCAGCGGTG
GTTTGTTTGCCGGATCAAGAGCTACCAACTCTTTTTCCGAAGGTAACTGGCTTCAGCAGAGCGCAGATAC
CAAATACTGTTCTTCTAGTGTAGCCGTAGTTAGGCCACCACTTCAAGAACTCTGTAGCACCGCCTACATA
CCTCGCTCTGCTAATCCTGTTACCAGTGGCTGCTGCCAGTGGCGATAAGTCGTGTCTTACCGGGTTGGAC
TCAAGACGATAGTTACCGGATAAGGCGCAGCGGTCGGGCTGAACGGGGGGTTCGTGCACACAGCCCAGCT
TGGAGCGAACGACCTACACCGAACTGAGATACCTACAGCGTGAGCTATGAGAAAGCGCCACGCTTCCCGA
AGGGAGAAAGGCGGACAGGTATCCGGTAAGCGGCAGGGTCGGAACAGGAGAGCGCACGAGGGAGCTTCCA
GGGGGAAACGCCTGGTATCTTTATAGTCCTGTCGGGTTTCGCCACCTCTGACTTGAGCGTCGATTTTTGT
GATGCTCGTCAGGGGGGCGGAGCCTATGGAAAAACGCCAGCAACGCGGCCTTTTTACGGTTCCTGGCCTT
TTGCTGGCCTTTTGCTCACATGTTCTTTCCTGCGTTATCCCCTGATTCTGTGGATAACCGTATTACCGCC
TTTGAGTGAGCTGATACCGCTCGCCGCAGCCGAACGACCGAGCGCAGCGAGTCAGTGAGCGAGGAAGCGG
AAGA
