>Addgene plasmid #47917 | pSL1180-HR-PUbECFP | addgene partial sequence | sequence record 69985 | M13_pUC_rev
ATGATTACGAATTCGAATGGCCATGGGACGTCGACCTGAGGTAATTATAACCCGGGCCCTATATATGGAT
CCAGACATGATAAGATACATTGATGAGTTTGGACAAACCACAACTAGAATGCAGTGAAAAAAATGCTTTA
TTTGTGAAATTTGTGATGCTATTGCTTTATTTGTAACCATTATAAGCTGCAATAAACAAGTTAACAACAA
CAATTGCATTCATTTTATGTTTCAGGTTCAGGGGGAGGTGTGGGAGGTTTTTTAAAGCAAGTAAAACCTC
TACAAATGTGGTATGGCTGATTATGATCAGTTATCTAGATCCGGTGGATCTTACGGGTCCTCCACCTTCC
GCTTTTTCTTGGGTCGAGATCTCTTGTACAGCTCGTCCATGCCGAGAGTGATCCCGGCGGCGGTCACGAA
CTCCAGCAGGACCATGTGATCGCGCTTCTCGTTGGGGTCTTTGCTCAGGGCGGACTGGGTGCTCAGGTAG
TGGTTGTCGGGCAGCAGCACGGGGCCGTCGCCGATGGGGGTGTTCTGCTGGTAGTGGTCGGCGAGCTGCA
CGCTGCCGTCCTCGATGTTGTGGCGGATCTTGAAGTTGGCCTTGATGCCGTTCTTCTGCTTGTCGGCGGT
GATATAGACGTTGTGGCTGATGTAGTTGTACTCCAGCTTGTGCCCCAGGATGTTGCCGTCCTCCTTGAAG
TCGATGCCCTTCAGCTCGATGCGGTTCACCAGGGTGTCGCCCTCGAACTTCACCTCGGCGCGGGTCTTGT
AGTTGCCGTCGTCCTTGAAGAAGATGGTGCGCTCCTGGACGTAGCCTTCGGGCATGGCGGACTTGAAGAA
GTCGTGCTGCTTCATGTGGTCGGGGTAGCGGCTGAAGCACTGCACGCCCCAGGTCAGGGTGGTCACGAGG
GTGGGCCAGGGCACGGGCAGCTTGCCGGTGGTGCAGATGAACTTCAGGGTCAGCTTGCCGTAGGTGGCAT
CGCCCTCGCCCTCGCCGGACACGCTGAACTTGTGGCCGTTTACGTCGCCGTCCAGCTCGACCAGGATGGG
CACCACCCCGGTGAACAGCTCCTCGCCCTTGCTCACCATGCTA
