>Addgene plasmid #47917 | pSL1180-HR-PUbECFP | addgene partial sequence | sequence record 69992 | EGFP_N
CGGTGAACAGCTCCTCGCCCTTGCTCACCATGCTAGCGTTGAAATCTCTGTTGAGCAGAAAAAGAAACGA
GGAAACGCTTGAGTAATTGGTTGTGAAATGCAAACTCTCATTTGATATTGATTCATTGCCTTTGGCTTCG
AGCACGACACGACAGGTTTTAAACTTGTTTTGCTTTGTCTGCGTTTGCAGTCGCAGGCCAAGTGAAAAAT
ATACACTTGAAGGTGATGACGTCACAACAACGCCCTACTTTTAAGTGAAAAATTAACTTGTTTTCGACTT
TGAACTACGTAGTTTTGAAATTGCGTATCTTCAAGTTTTCACGATTTCCTCAAGGTTTTTCTCGATATGT
GTTAATATTACCTTAATGGGTAATTACCATCAAAATATTTATTTTAGATATGTGACGGAGCAAATACGTT
ATTCTTATTATTCTAGAAATTTAATTCAATTAGTAGCGATGATTCAACGAAATATGATTATCGCTGTGAA
TCACAATTGGGTTTTATCAATGATGATGAAACTGCGTTGCAAATTTTCACTAATCACTCAAAGCTCAATA
GTCGCCATCTTGGAAAATAGTTTGCTCATTCAAAGACAAAGGAATCATTCACCAAACTAGTTTTCGCTCA
TAGCTATAATTTCATCAATTAATTTACCTACCTTCACTAGAAGATTCCCTTCACCGAAATGCACTTTCAC
CAATTTAATAGTAATTGTCCTTTGAATAAAGCTTTGTTCACTCTGAAATTTTCTCCTCTGGCTAATTGGA
TCACTCTTTTTCACTAGAGACTTCACTTCACTTGCACTGGCACTGCTTACTTGGGCCGCGTAATGTTCAC
TCCACTAGGAAACGTATTCGATTGAGCTGGTTTCGCCTTTGCAGGGGCGTTTTATAGACACTGTCGTAGT
GGTGGTTGTACTTCTAGAAAATTTCAGCAATACATTCATACATATACCTCTGTTCGGTTGGATGGCTCTA
TATCGATCGAATATGGGTACCATCCCTGTGTCTGAATGGACAGCAAAACGTGCTTGTGTCTGTTAGTCGT
TCATTCTGTACCTTGAACGATGCAGTTCAACTTCTGGCAA
