>Addgene plasmid #47917 | pSL1180-HR-PUbECFP | addgene partial sequence | sequence record 71806 | M13_pUC_fwd
CCAAGCTTAAGGTGCACGGCCCACGTGGCCACTAGTACTTCTCGAGCTCTGTACATGTCCGCGGTCGCGA
CGTACGCGTATCGATGGCGCCAGCTGCAGGCGGCCGCCATATGCATCCTAGGCCTATTAATATTCCGGAG
TATACGTAGCCGGCTAACGTTAACAACCGGTACCTCTAGAACTATAGCTAGCATGCGCAAATTTAAAGCG
CTGATATCAGCGCTTTAAATTTGCGCATGCTAGCTATCTTTACATGTAGCTTGTGCATTGAATCCAATTA
TAATTTGCCTTGGCACCAGCTGAGCCAGACAAGAAAGAAAGCTTCCCAGAAGTATATCGATTTAGAAGGG
TTGACGTCACTTGCTGACTGCACTAATACAGCAAATGATGCAATTAGAATGATTCAAGTGAAATTCCCAA
ATTACTGATTTTTCTCTGGATTTGGTTATCAGATTACATTCGAAGCTAAGATTAGCTACCGAAATTGTCG
ATCAAATCAGGAAATCCTTTCTCTATCGAAAAAGGCATTCGCACATCTTCCTCTCTATGCCATATACACG
AAGGGTAGGTACATTGACGTCTTTGCCAGAAGTTGAACTGCATCGTTCAAGGTACAGAATGAACGACTAA
CAGACACAAGCACGTTTTGCTGTCCATTCAGACACAGGGATGGTACCCATATTCGATCGATATAGAGCCA
TCCAACCGAACAGAGGTATATGTATGAATGTATTGCTGAAATTTTCTAGAAGTACAACCACCACTACGAC
AGTGTCTATAAAACGCCCCTGCAAAGGCGAAACCAGCTCAATCGAATACGTTTCCTAGTGGAGTGAACAT
TACGCGGCCCAAGTAAGCAGTGCCAGTGCAAGTGAAGTGAAGTCTCTAGTGAAAAAGAGTGATCCAATTA
GCCAGAGGAGAAAATTTCAGAGTGAACAAAGCTTTATTCAAAGGACAATTACTATTAAATTGGTGAAAGT
GCATTTCGGTGAAGGGAATCTTCTAGTGAAGGTAGGTAAATTAATTGATGAAATTATAGCTATGAGCGAA
AACTAGTTTGGTGAATGATTCCTTTGTCTTTGAATGAGCAAACTATTTTCCAAGATGGCGACTATTGAGC
TTTGAGTGATTAGTGAAAATTTGCA
